LOCUS       Exported 10628 bp ds-DNA circular SYN 12-MAY-2021
DEFINITION  doxycycline-inducible expression of human GFI1B (HA tagged) in
            mammalian cells.
ACCESSION   .
VERSION     .
KEYWORDS    pLV-tetO-HA-GFI1B
SOURCE      synthetic DNA construct
  ORGANISM  synthetic DNA construct
REFERENCE   1 (bases 1 to 10628)
  AUTHORS   Gomes AM, Kurochkin I, Chang B, Daniel M, Law K, Satija N, Lachmann
            A, Wang Z, Ferreira L, Ma'ayan A, Chen BK, Papatsenko D, Lemischka
            IR, Moore KA, Pereira CF
  TITLE     Cooperative Transcription Factor Induction Mediates Hemogenic
            Reprogramming.
  JOURNAL   Cell Rep. 2018 Dec 4;25(10):2821-2835.e7. doi:
            10.1016/j.celrep.2018.11.032.
  PUBMED    30517869
REFERENCE   2 (bases 1 to 10628)
  AUTHORS   .
  TITLE     Direct Submission
  JOURNAL   Exported May 12, 2021 from SnapGene Server 1.1.58
            http://www.snapgene.com
FEATURES             Location/Qualifiers
     source          1..10628
                     /organism="synthetic DNA construct"
                     /mol_type="other DNA"
     promoter        1..315
                     /label=tight TRE promoter
                     /note="Tet-responsive promoter PTight, consisting of seven
                     tet operator sequences followed by the minimal CMV
                     promoter"
     protein_bind    9..27
                     /gene="tetO"
                     /label=tet operator
                     /bound_moiety="tetracycline repressor TetR"
                     /note="bacterial operator O2 for the tetR and tetA genes"
     protein_bind    45..63
                     /gene="tetO"
                     /label=tet operator
                     /bound_moiety="tetracycline repressor TetR"
                     /note="bacterial operator O2 for the tetR and tetA genes"
     protein_bind    80..98
                     /gene="tetO"
                     /label=tet operator
                     /bound_moiety="tetracycline repressor TetR"
                     /note="bacterial operator O2 for the tetR and tetA genes"
     protein_bind    116..134
                     /gene="tetO"
                     /label=tet operator
                     /bound_moiety="tetracycline repressor TetR"
                     /note="bacterial operator O2 for the tetR and tetA genes"
     protein_bind    152..170
                     /gene="tetO"
                     /label=tet operator
                     /bound_moiety="tetracycline repressor TetR"
                     /note="bacterial operator O2 for the tetR and tetA genes"
     protein_bind    187..205
                     /gene="tetO"
                     /label=tet operator
                     /bound_moiety="tetracycline repressor TetR"
                     /note="bacterial operator O2 for the tetR and tetA genes"
     protein_bind    223..241
                     /gene="tetO"
                     /label=tet operator
                     /bound_moiety="tetracycline repressor TetR"
                     /note="bacterial operator O2 for the tetR and tetA genes"
     primer_bind     288..312
                     /label=LNCX
                     /note="Human CMV promoter, forward primer"
     CDS             337..363
                     /codon_start=1
                     /product="HA (human influenza hemagglutinin) epitope tag"
                     /label=HA
                     /translation="YPYDVPDYA"
     misc_feature    1407..1959
                     /label=IRES
                     /note="internal ribosome entry site (IRES) of the
                     encephalomyocarditis virus (EMCV)"
     primer_bind     complement(1551..1568)
                     /label=IRES reverse
                     /note="IRES internal ribosome entry site, reverse primer.
                     Also called pCDH-rev"
     primer_bind     1778..1797
                     /label=IRES-F
                     /note="IRES internal ribosome entry site, forward primer"
     CDS             1971..2690
                     /codon_start=1
                     /product="the original enhanced GFP (Yang et al., 1996)"
                     /label=EGFP
                     /note="mammalian codon-optimized"
                     /translation="MVSKGEELFTGVVPILVELDGDVNGHKFSVSGEGEGDATYGKLTL
                     KFICTTGKLPVPWPTLVTTLTYGVQCFSRYPDHMKQHDFFKSAMPEGYVQERTIFFKDD
                     GNYKTRAEVKFEGDTLVNRIELKGIDFKEDGNILGHKLEYNYNSHNVYIMADKQKNGIK
                     VNFKIRHNIEDGSVQLADHYQQNTPIGDGPVLLPDNHYLSTQSALSKDPNEKRDHMVLL
                     EFVTAAGITLGMDELYK"
     CDS             1971..2687
                     /codon_start=1
                     /product="enhanced GFP"
                     /label=EGFP
                     /translation="MVSKGEELFTGVVPILVELDGDVNGHKFSVSGEGEGDATYGKLTL
                     KFICTTGKLPVPWPTLVTTLTYGVQCFSRYPDHMKQHDFFKSAMPEGYVQERTIFFKDD
                     GNYKTRAEVKFEGDTLVNRIELKGIDFKEDGNILGHKLEYNYNSHNVYIMADKQKNGIK
                     VNFKIRHNIEDGSVQLADHYQQNTPIGDGPVLLPDNHYLSTQSALSKDPNEKRDHMVLL
                     EFVTAAGITLGMDELYK"
     primer_bind     complement(2016..2037)
                     /label=EGFP-N
                     /note="EGFP, reverse primer"
     primer_bind     complement(2277..2296)
                     /label=EXFP-R
                     /note="For distinguishing EGFP variants, reverse primer"
     primer_bind     2624..2645
                     /label=EGFP-C
                     /note="EGFP, forward primer"
     misc_feature    2700..3288
                     /label=WPRE
                     /note="woodchuck hepatitis virus posttranscriptional
                     regulatory element"
     primer_bind     complement(2753..2773)
                     /label=WPRE-R
                     /note="WPRE, reverse primer"
     CDS             complement(3171..3182)
                     /codon_start=1
                     /product="Factor Xa recognition and cleavage site"
                     /label=Factor Xa site
                     /translation="IEGR"
     LTR             3812..3992
                     /label=5' LTR (truncated)
                     /note="truncated 5' long terminal repeat (LTR) from HIV-1"
     primer_bind     complement(4018..4035)
                     /label=BGH-rev
                     /note="Bovine growth hormone terminator, reverse primer.
                     Also called BGH reverse"
     polyA_signal    4024..4248
                     /label=bGH poly(A) signal
                     /note="bovine growth hormone polyadenylation signal"
     rep_origin      4294..4722
                     /direction=RIGHT
                     /label=f1 ori
                     /note="f1 bacteriophage origin of replication; arrow
                     indicates direction of (+) strand synthesis"
     primer_bind     complement(4381..4400)
                     /label=F1ori-R
                     /note="F1 origin, reverse primer"
     primer_bind     4591..4612
                     /label=F1ori-F
                     /note="F1 origin, forward primer"
     primer_bind     complement(4731..4751)
                     /label=pBABE 3'
                     /note="SV40 enhancer, reverse primer for pBABE vectors"
     promoter        4736..5065
                     /label=SV40 promoter
                     /note="SV40 enhancer and early promoter"
     rep_origin      4916..5051
                     /label=SV40 ori
                     /note="SV40 origin of replication"
     primer_bind     4978..4997
                     /label=SV40pro-F
                     /note="SV40 promoter/origin, forward primer"
     promoter        5113..5160
                     /label=EM7 promoter
                     /note="synthetic bacterial promoter "
     CDS             5179..5553
                     /codon_start=1
                     /gene="Sh ble from Streptoalloteichus hindustanus"
                     /product="antibiotic-binding protein"
                     /label=BleoR
                     /note="confers resistance to bleomycin, phleomycin, and
                     Zeocin(TM)"
                     /translation="MAKLTSAVPVLTARDVAGAVEFWTDRLGFSRDFVEDDFAGVVRDD
                     VTLFISAVQDQVVPDNTLAWVWVRGLDELYAEWSEVVSTNFRDASGPAMTEIGEQPWGR
                     EFALRDPAGNCVHFVAEEQD"
     polyA_signal    5683..5804
                     /label=SV40 poly(A) signal
                     /note="SV40 polyadenylation signal"
     primer_bind     complement(5720..5739)
                     /label=SV40pA-R
                     /note="SV40 polyA, reverse primer"
     primer_bind     5774..5793
                     /label=EBV-rev
                     /note="SV40 polyA terminator, reverse primer"
     primer_bind     complement(5853..5869)
                     /label=M13 rev
                     /note="common sequencing primer, one of multiple similar
                     variants"
     primer_bind     complement(5853..5869)
                     /label=M13 Reverse
                     /note="In lacZ gene. Also called M13-rev"
     primer_bind     complement(5866..5888)
                     /label=M13/pUC Reverse
                     /note="In lacZ gene"
     protein_bind    5877..5893
                     /label=lac operator
                     /bound_moiety="lac repressor encoded by lacI"
                     /note="The lac repressor binds to the lac operator to
                     inhibit transcription in E. coli. This inhibition can be
                     relieved by adding lactose or
                     isopropyl-beta-D-thiogalactopyranoside (IPTG)."
     promoter        complement(5901..5931)
                     /label=lac promoter
                     /note="promoter for the E. coli lac operon"
     protein_bind    5946..5967
                     /label=CAP binding site
                     /bound_moiety="E. coli catabolite activator protein"
                     /note="CAP binding activates transcription in the presence
                     of cAMP."
     primer_bind     complement(6084..6101)
                     /label=L4440
                     /note="L4440 vector, forward primer"
     rep_origin      complement(6255..6843)
                     /direction=LEFT
                     /label=ori
                     /note="high-copy-number ColE1/pMB1/pBR322/pUC origin of
                     replication"
     primer_bind     complement(6335..6354)
                     /label=pBR322ori-F
                     /note="pBR322 origin, forward primer"
     CDS             complement(7014..7874)
                     /codon_start=1
                     /gene="bla"
                     /product="beta-lactamase"
                     /label=AmpR
                     /note="confers resistance to ampicillin, carbenicillin, and
                     related antibiotics"
                     /translation="MSIQHFRVALIPFFAAFCLPVFAHPETLVKVKDAEDQLGARVGYI
                     ELDLNSGKILESFRPEERFPMMSTFKVLLCGAVLSRIDAGQEQLGRRIHYSQNDLVEYS
                     PVTEKHLTDGMTVRELCSAAITMSDNTAANLLLTTIGGPKELTAFLHNMGDHVTRLDRW
                     EPELNEAIPNDERDTTMPVAMATTLRKLLTGELLTLASRQQLIDWMEADKVAGPLLRSA
                     LPAGWFIADKSGAGERGSRGIIAALGPDGKPSRIVVIYTTGSQATMDERNRQIAEIGAS
                     LIKHW"
     primer_bind     7637..7656
                     /label=Amp-R
                     /note="Ampicillin resistance gene, reverse primer"
     promoter        complement(7875..7979)
                     /gene="bla"
                     /label=AmpR promoter
     primer_bind     complement(8054..8073)
                     /label=pRS-marker
                     /note="pRS vectors, use to sequence yeast selectable
                     marker"
     enhancer        8245..8624
                     /label=CMV enhancer
                     /note="human cytomegalovirus immediate early enhancer"
     promoter        8626..8824
                     /label=CMV promoter
                     /note="human cytomegalovirus (CMV) immediate early
                     promoter"
     primer_bind     8779..8799
                     /label=CMV-F
                     /note="Human CMV immediate early promoter, forward primer"
     LTR             8842..9022
                     /label=5' LTR (truncated)
                     /note="truncated 5' long terminal repeat (LTR) from HIV-1"
     misc_feature    9069..9194
                     /label=HIV-1 Psi
                     /note="packaging signal of human immunodeficiency virus
                     type 1"
     misc_feature    9687..9920
                     /label=RRE
                     /note="The Rev response element (RRE) of HIV-1 allows for
                     Rev-dependent mRNA export from the nucleus to the
                     cytoplasm."
     CDS             10105..10149
                     /codon_start=1
                     /product="antigenic peptide corresponding to amino acids
                     655 to 669 of the HIV envelope protein gp41 (Lutje Hulsik
                     et al., 2013)"
                     /label=gp41 peptide
                     /note="recognized by the 2H10 single-chain llama nanobody"
                     /translation="KNEQELLELDKWASL"
     misc_feature    10447..10564
                     /label=cPPT/CTS
                     /note="central polypurine tract and central termination
                     sequence of HIV-1"
ORIGIN
        1 gagtttactc cctatcagtg atagagaacg tatgtcgagt ttactcccta tcagtgatag
       61 agaacgatgt cgagtttact ccctatcagt gatagagaac gtatgtcgag tttactccct
      121 atcagtgata gagaacgtat gtcgagttta ctccctatca gtgatagaga acgtatgtcg
      181 agtttatccc tatcagtgat agagaacgta tgtcgagttt actccctatc agtgatagag
      241 aacgtatgtc gaggtaggcg tgtacggtgg gaggcctata taagcagagc tcgtttagtg
      301 aaccgtcaga tcgcctgact agaattcgcc accatgtacc catacgatgt tccagattac
      361 gcttctagag ctagcatgcc acgctccttc ctggtgaaga gcaagaaggc tcacacctac
      421 caccagcccc gtgtgcagga agatgaaccg ctctggcctc ctgcccttac cccggtgccc
      481 agagaccagg ctccaagcaa cagccctgtc cttagcactc tattcccaaa ccagtgcctg
      541 gactggacca acctcaaacg agagccggag ctggagcagg accagaactt ggccaggatg
      601 gccccggcac cagagggccc cattgtgctg tcccgacccc aggatgggga ctctccactg
      661 tccgactcac ccccattcta caagcctagc ttctcctggg acaccttggc cacaacctat
      721 ggccacagct accggcaggc cccctccacc atgcagtcag ccttcctgga gcactccgtc
      781 agcctgtacg gcagtcctct tgtgcccagc actgagcccg ccttggactt cagcctccgc
      841 tactccccag gcatggatgc gtaccactgt gtgaagtgca acaaggtctt ctccacccct
      901 cacgggctcg aagtgcatgt gcgacgctcc catagtggga cccggccctt cgcctgtgac
      961 atctgcggca aaaccttcgg ccacgctgtg agcctggagc agcacacgca cgtccactcc
     1021 caggagcgca gcttcgagtg ccgcatgtgc ggcaaggcct tcaagcgctc gtccacgctg
     1081 tccacccacc tgctcatcca ctcagacacg cggccctacc cctgccagtt ctgcggcaag
     1141 cgtttccacc agaagtccga catgaagaag cacacctaca tccacacagg tgagaagccg
     1201 cacaagtgcc aggtgtgcgg aaaggccttc agccagagct ccaacctcat cacccacagc
     1261 cgcaagcaca caggcttcaa gcccttcagc tgtgagctgt gcaccaaagg cttccagcgc
     1321 aaggtggacc tgcggcggca ccgcgagagc cagcacaatc tcaagtgaat cgataaggat
     1381 ccgccccwct ccctccccys scsmtaacgt tactggccga agccgcttgg aataaggccg
     1441 gtgtgcgttt gtctatatgt tattttccac catattgccg tcttttggca atgtgagggc
     1501 ccggaaacct ggccctgtct tcttgacgag cattcctagg ggtctttccc ctctcgccaa
     1561 aggaatgcaa ggtctgttga atgtcgtgaa ggaagcagtt cctctggaag cttcttgaag
     1621 acaaacaacg tctgtagcga ccctttgcag gcagcggaac cccccacctg gcgacaggtg
     1681 cctctgcggc caaaagccac gtgtataaga tacacctgca aaggcggcac aaccccagtg
     1741 ccacgttgtg agttggatag ttgtggaaag agtcaaatgg ctctcctcaa gcgtattcaa
     1801 caaggggctg aaggatgccc agaaggtacc ccattgtatg ggatctgatc tggggcctcg
     1861 gtacacatgc tttacatgtg tttagtcgag gttaaaaaaa cgtctaggcc ccccgaacca
     1921 cggggacgtg gttttccttt gaaaaacacg atgataatat ggccacaacc atggtgagca
     1981 agggcgagga gctgttcacc ggggtggtgc ccatcctggt cgagctggac ggcgacgtaa
     2041 acggccacaa gttcagcgtg tccggcgagg gcgagggcga tgccacctac ggcaagctga
     2101 ccctgaagtt catctgcacc accggcaagc tgcccgtgcc ctggcccacc ctcgtgacca
     2161 ccctgaccta cggcgtgcag tgcttcagcc gctaccccga ccacatgaag cagcacgact
     2221 tcttcaagtc cgccatgccc gaaggctacg tccaggagcg caccatcttc ttcaaggacg
     2281 acggcaacta caagacccgc gccgaggtga agttcgaggg cgacaccctg gtgaaccgca
     2341 tcgagctgaa gggcatcgac ttcaaggagg acggcaacat cctggggcac aagctggagt
     2401 acaactacaa cagccacaac gtctatatca tggccgacaa gcagaagaac ggcatcaagg
     2461 tgaacttcaa gatccgccac aacatcgagg acggcagcgt gcagctcgcc gaccactacc
     2521 agcagaacac ccccatcggc gacggccccg tgctgctgcc cgacaaccac tacctgagca
     2581 cccagtccgc cctgagcaaa gaccccaacg agaagcgcga tcacatggtc ctgctggagt
     2641 tcgtgaccgc cgccgggatc actctcggca tggacgagct gtacaagtaa agcggccgca
     2701 atcaacctct ggattacaaa atttgtgaaa gattgactgg tattcttaac tatgttgctc
     2761 cttttacgct atgtggatac gctgctttaa tgcctttgta tcatgctatt gcttcccgta
     2821 tggctttcat tttctcctcc ttgtataaat cctggttgct gtctctttat gaggagttgt
     2881 ggcccgttgt caggcaacgt ggcgtggtgt gcactgtgtt tgctgacgca acccccactg
     2941 gttggggcat tgccaccacc tgtcagctcc tttccgggac tttcgctttc cccctcccta
     3001 ttgccacggc ggaactcatc gccgcctgcc ttgcccgctg ctggacaggg gctcggctgt
     3061 tgggcactga caattccgtg gtgttgtcgg ggaaatcatc gtcctttcct tggctgctcg
     3121 cctgtgttgc cacctggatt ctgcgcggga cgtccttctg ctacgtccct tcggccctca
     3181 atccagcgga ccttccttcc cgcggcctgc tgccggctct gcggcctctt ccgcgtcttc
     3241 gccttcgccc tcagacgagt cggatctccc tttgggccgc ctccccgcct gcctgcaggt
     3301 ttgtcgagac ctagaaaaac atggagcaat cacaagtagc aatacagcag ctaccaatgc
     3361 tgattgtgcc tggctagaag cacaagagga ggaggaggtg ggttttccag tcacacctca
     3421 ggtaccttta agaccaatga cttacaaggc agctgtagat cttagccact ttttaaaaga
     3481 aaagggggga ctggaagggc taattcactc ccaacgaaga caagatatcc ttgatctgtg
     3541 gatctaccac acacaaggct acttccctga ttggcagaac tacacaccag ggccagggat
     3601 cagatatcca ctgacctttg aatggtgcta caagctagta ccagttgagc aagagaaggt
     3661 agaagaagcc aatgaaggag agaacacccg cttgttacac cctgtgagcc tgcatgggat
     3721 ggatgacccg gagagagaag tattagagtg gaggtttgac agccgcctag catttcatca
     3781 catggcccga gagctgcatc cggactgtac tgggtctctc tggttagacc agatctgagc
     3841 ctgggagctc tctggctaac tagggaaccc actgcttaag cctcaataaa gcttgccttg
     3901 agtgcttcaa gtagtgtgtg cccgtctgtt gtgtgactct ggtaactaga gatccctcag
     3961 acccttttag tcagtgtgga aaatctctag cagggcccgt ttaaacccgc tgatcagcct
     4021 cgactgtgcc ttctagttgc cagccatctg ttgtttgccc ctcccccgtg ccttccttga
     4081 ccctggaagg tgccactccc actgtccttt cctaataaaa tgaggaaatt gcatcgcatt
     4141 gtctgagtag gtgtcattct attctggggg gtggggtggg gcaggacagc aagggggagg
     4201 attgggaaga caatagcagg catgctgggg atgcggtggg ctctatggct tctgaggcgg
     4261 aaagaaccag ctggggctct agggggtatc cccnnnnnnn nnnnnnnnnn nnnnnnnnnn
     4321 nnnnnnnnnn nnnnnnnnnn nnnnnnnnnn nnnnnnnnnn nnnnnnnnnn nnnnnnnnnn
     4381 nnnnnnnnnn nnnnnnnnnn nnnnnnnnnn nnnnnnncnn nnnnnnnnnn nnnnnnnnnn
     4441 nnnnnnnnnn nnnnnnnnnn nnnnnnnnnn nnnnnnnnnn nnnnnnnnnn nnnnnnnnnn
     4501 nnnnnnnnna nnnnnnnnnn nnnnnnnnnn nnnnnnnnnn nnnnnnnnnn nnnnnnnnnc
     4561 ctttgacgtt ggagtccacg ttctttaata gtggactctt gttccaaact ggaacaacac
     4621 tcaaccctat ctcggtctat tcttttgatt tataagggat tttgccgatt tcggcctatt
     4681 ggttaaaaaa tgagctgatt taacaaaaat ttaacgcgaa ttaattctgt ggaatgtgtg
     4741 tcagttaggg tgtggaaagt ccccaggctc cccagcaggc agaagtatgc aaagcatgca
     4801 tctcaattag tcagcaacca ggtgtggaaa gtccccaggc tccccagcag gcagaagtat
     4861 gcaaagcatg catctcaatt agtcagcaac catagtcccg cccctaactc cgcccatccc
     4921 gcccctaact ccgcccagtt ccgcccattc tccgccccat ggctgactaa ttttttttat
     4981 ttatgcagag gccgaggccg cctctgcctc tgagctattc cagaagtagt gaggaggctt
     5041 ttttggaggc ctaggctttt gcaaaaagct cccgggagct tgtatatcca ttttcggatc
     5101 tgatcagcac gtgttgacaa ttaatcatcg gcatagtata tcggcatagt ataatacgac
     5161 aaggtgagga actaaaccat ggccaagttg accagtgccg ttccggtgct caccgcgcgc
     5221 gacgtcgccg gagcggtcga gttctggacc gaccggctcg ggttctcccg ggacttcgtg
     5281 gaggacgact tcgccggtgt ggtccgggac gacgtgaccc tgttcatcag cgcggtccag
     5341 gaccaggtgg tgccggacaa caccctggcc tgggtgtggg tgcgcggcct ggacgagctg
     5401 tacgccgagt ggtcggaggt cgtgtccacg aacttccggg acgcctccgg gccggccatg
     5461 accgagatcg gcgagcagcc gtgggggcgg gagttcgccc tgcgcgaccc ggccggcaac
     5521 tgcgtgcact tcgtggccga ggagcaggac tgacacgtgc tacgagattt cgattccacc
     5581 gccgccttct atgaaaggtt gggcttcgga atcgttttcc gggacgccgg ctggatgatc
     5641 ctccagcgcg gggatctcat gctggagttc ttcgcccacc ccaacttgtt tattgcagct
     5701 tataatggtt acaaataaag caatagcatc acaaatttca caaataaagc atttttttca
     5761 ctgcattcta gttgtggttt gtccaaactc atcaatgtat cttatcatgt ctgtataccg
     5821 tcgacctcta gctagagctt ggcgtaatca tggtcatagc tgtttcctgt gtgaaattgt
     5881 tatccgctca caattccaca caacatacga gccggaagca taaagtgtaa agcctggggt
     5941 gcctaatgag tgagctaact cacattaatt gcgttgcgct cactgcccgc tttccagtcg
     6001 ggaaacctgt cgtgccagct gcattaatga atcggccaac gcgcggggag aggcggtttg
     6061 cgtattgggc gctcttccgc ttcctcgctc actgactcgc tgcgctcggt cgttcggctg
     6121 cggcgagcgg tatcagctca ctcaaaggcg gtaatacggt tatccacaga atcaggggat
     6181 aacgcaggaa agaacatgtg agcaaaaggc cagcaaaagg ccaggaaccg taaaaaggcc
     6241 gcgttgctgg cgtttttcca taggctccgc ccccctgacg agcatcacaa aaatcgacgc
     6301 tcaagtcaga ggtggcgaaa cccgacagga ctataaagat accaggcgtt tccccctgga
     6361 agctccctcg tgcgctctcc tgttccgacc ctgccgctta ccggatacct gtccgccttt
     6421 ctcccttcgg gaagcgtggc gctttctcat agctcacgct gtaggtatct cagttcggtg
     6481 taggtcgttc gctccaagct gggctgtgtg cacgaacccc ccgttcagcc cgaccgctgc
     6541 gccttatccg gtaactatcg tcttgagtcc aacccggtaa gacacgactt atcgccactg
     6601 gcagcagcca ctggtaacag gattagcaga gcgaggtatg taggcggtgc tacagagttc
     6661 ttgaagtggt ggcctaacta cggctacact agaagaacag tatttggtat ctgcgctctg
     6721 ctgaagccag ttaccttcgg aaaaagagtt ggtagctctt gatccggcaa acaaaccacc
     6781 gctggtagcg gtggtttttt tgtttgcaag cagcagatta cgcgcagaaa aaaaggatct
     6841 caagaagatc ctttgatctt ttctacgggg tctgacgctc agtggaacga aaactcacgt
     6901 taagggattt tggtcatgag attatcaaaa aggatcttca cctagatcct tttaaattaa
     6961 aaatgaagtt ttaaatcaat ctaaagtata tatgagtaaa cttggtctga cagttaccaa
     7021 tgcttaatca gtgaggcacc tatctcagcg atctgtctat ttcgttcatc catagttgcc
     7081 tgactccccg tcgtgtagat aactacgata cgggagggct taccatctgg ccccagtgct
     7141 gcaatgatac cgcgagaccc acgctcaccg gctccagatt tatcagcaat aaaccagcca
     7201 gccggaaggg ccgagcgcag aagtggtcct gcaactttat ccgcctccat ccagtctatt
     7261 aattgttgcc gggaagctag agtaagtagt tcgccagtta atagtttgcg caacgttgtt
     7321 gccattgcta caggcatcgt ggtgtcacgc tcgtcgtttg gtatggcttc attcagctcc
     7381 ggttcccaac gatcaaggcg agttacatga tcccccatgt tgtgcaaaaa agcggttagc
     7441 tccttcggtc ctccgatcgt tgtcagaagt aagttggccg cagtgttatc actcatggtt
     7501 atggcagcac tgcataattc tcttactgtc atgccatccg taagatgctt ttctgtgact
     7561 ggtgagtact caaccaagtc attctgagaa tagtgtatgc ggcgaccgag ttgctcttgc
     7621 ccggcgtcaa tacgggataa taccgcgcca catagcagaa ctttaaaagt gctcatcatt
     7681 ggaaaacgtt cttcggggcg aaaactctca aggatcttac cgctgttgag atccagttcg
     7741 atgtaaccca ctcgtgcacc caactgatct tcagcatctt ttactttcac cagcgtttct
     7801 gggtgagcaa aaacaggaag gcaaaatgcc gcaaaaaagg gaataagggc gacacggaaa
     7861 tgttgaatac tcatactctt cctttttcaa tattattgaa gcatttatca gggttattgt
     7921 ctcatgagcg gatacatatt tgaatgtatt tagaaaaata aacaaatagg ggttccgcgc
     7981 acatttcccc gaaaagtgcc acctgacgtc gacggatcgg gagatctccc gatcccctat
     8041 ggtgcactct cagtacaatc tgctctgatg ccgcatagtt aagccagtat ctgctccctg
     8101 cttgtgtgtt ggaggtcgct gagtagtgcg cgagcaaaat ttaagctaca acaaggcaag
     8161 gcttgaccga caattgcatg aagaatctgc ttagggttag gcgttttgcg ctgcttcgcg
     8221 atgtacgggc cagatatacg cgttgacatt gattattgac tagttattaa tagtaatcaa
     8281 ttacggggtc attagttcat agcccatata tggagttccg cgttacataa cttacggtaa
     8341 atggcccgcc tggctgaccg cccaacgacc cccgcccatt gacgtcaata atgacgtatg
     8401 ttcccatagt aacgccaata gggactttcc attgacgtca atgggtggag tatttacggt
     8461 aaactgccca cttggcagta catcaagtgt atcatatgcc aagtacgccc cctattgacg
     8521 tcaatgacgg taaatggccc gcctggcatt atgcccagta catgacctta tgggactttc
     8581 ctacttggca gtacatctac gtattagtca tcgctattac catggtgatg cggttttggc
     8641 agtacatcaa tgggcgtgga tagcggtttg actcacgggg atttccaagt ctccacccca
     8701 ttgacgtcaa tgggagtttg ttttggcacc aaaatcaacg ggactttcca aaatgtcgta
     8761 acaactccgc cccattgacg caaatgggcg gtaggcgtgt acggtgggag gtctatataa
     8821 gcagcgcgtt ttgcctgtac tgggtctctc tggttagacc agatctgagc ctgggagctc
     8881 tctggctaac tagggaaccc actgcttaag cctcaataaa gcttgccttg agtgcttcaa
     8941 gtagtgtgtg cccgtctgtt gtgtgactct ggtaactaga gatccctcag acccttttag
     9001 tcagtgtgga aaatctctag cagtggcgcc cgaacaggga cttgaaagcg aaagggaaac
     9061 cagaggagct ctctcgacgc aggactcggc ttgctgaagc gcgcacggca agaggcgagg
     9121 ggcggcgact ggtgagtacg ccaaaaattt tgactagcgg aggctagaag gagagagatg
     9181 ggtgcgagag cgtcagtatt aagcggggga gaattagatc gcgatgggaa aaaattcggt
     9241 taaggccagg gggaaagaaa aaatataaat taaaacatat agtatgggca agcagggagc
     9301 tagaacgatt cgcagttaat cctggcctgt tagaaacatc agaaggctgt agacaaatac
     9361 tgggacagct acaaccatcc cttcagacag gatcagaaga acttagatca ttatataata
     9421 cagtagcaac cctctattgt gtgcatcaaa ggatagagat aaaagacacc aaggaagctt
     9481 tagacaagat agaggaagag caaaacaaaa gtaagaccac cgcacagcaa gcggccgctg
     9541 atcttcagac ctggaggagg agatatgagg gacaattgga gaagtgaatt atataaatat
     9601 aaagtagtaa aaattgaacc attaggagta gcacccacca aggcaaagag aagagtggtg
     9661 cagagagaaa aaagagcagt gggaatagga gctttgttcc ttgggttctt gggagcagca
     9721 ggaagcacta tgggcgcagc gtcaatgacg ctgacggtac aggccagaca attattgtct
     9781 ggtatagtgc agcagcagaa caatttgctg agggctattg aggcgcaaca gcatctgttg
     9841 caactcacag tctggggcat caagcagctc caggcaagaa tcctggctgt ggaaagatac
     9901 ctaaaggatc aacagctcct ggggatttgg ggttgctctg gaaaactcat ttgcaccact
     9961 gctgtgcctt ggaatgctag ttggagtaat aaatctctgg aacagatttg gaatcacacg
    10021 acctggatgg agtgggacag agaaattaac aattacacaa gcttaataca ctccttaatt
    10081 gaagaatcgc aaaaccagca agaaaagaat gaacaagaat tattggaatt agataaatgg
    10141 gcaagtttgt ggaattggtt taacataaca aattggctgt ggtatataaa attattcata
    10201 atgatagtag gaggcttggt aggtttaaga atagtttttg ctgtactttc tatagtgaat
    10261 agagttaggc agggatattc accattatcg tttcagaccc acctcccaac cccgagggga
    10321 cccgacaggc ccgaaggaat agaagaagaa ggtggagaga gagacagaga cagatccatt
    10381 cgattagtga acggatcggc actgcgtgcg ccaattctgc agacaaatgg cagtattcat
    10441 ccacaatttt aaaagaaaag gggggattgg ggggtacagt gcaggggaaa gaatagtaga
    10501 cataatagca acagacatac aaactaaaga attacaaaaa caaattacaa aaattcaaaa
    10561 ttttcgggtt tattacaggg acagcagaga tccagtttgg ttaattaacc aaggcagccc
    10621 tggttaac
//
