[The description below was written by a language model from this plasmid's Addgene catalogue record and the feature table of its GenBank file.]
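Description:
pLV-tetO-HA-GFI1B is a 10.6 kb HIV-1-based lentiviral transfer plasmid for doxycycline-inducible expression of human GFI1B (Growth Factor Independent 1B transcriptional repressor) in mammalian cells. It is propagated in E. coli through a high-copy ColE1/pUC origin with ampicillin selection, and the backbone also carries an f1 origin. Outside the proviral region there is an SV40 promoter/origin plus EM7 promoter driving the Sh ble gene (bleomycin/Zeocin resistance) with an SV40 poly(A) signal. Because this cassette lies beyond the downstream LTR, it would not be carried into transduced cells.

Viral genomic RNA is transcribed from a CMV enhancer/promoter fused to a truncated 5' LTR, a Tat-independent arrangement typical of third-generation vectors. This is followed by the Psi packaging signal, the RRE for Rev-dependent nuclear export, and the cPPT/CTS. The internal expression cassette uses a tight TRE promoter, made of seven tet operators upstream of a minimal CMV promoter. It is active only when a tetracycline-controlled transactivator is present. The plasmid does not encode one, so it must be supplied separately. The promoter drives an N-terminal HA epitope tag fused to the 993 bp GFI1B coding sequence, which is not itself annotated in the feature table but fits the gap between the HA tag and the next element. The feature table also shows an EMCV IRES and EGFP downstream, which the catalogue fields do not mention. These would give bicistronic reporter expression marking induced cells. A WPRE enhances transcript expression, and a second truncated LTR followed by a bGH poly(A) signal closes the vector. The associated publication concerns transcription factor-mediated hemogenic reprogramming, in keeping with use for inducible GFI1B delivery.
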