Addgene plasmid #125599: pLV-tetO-HA-GFI1B
Purpose: doxycycline-inducible expression of human GFI1B (HA tagged) in mammalian cells
Depositing lab: Filipe Pereira. Depositing organization: Lund University. Publication: Cooperative Transcription Factor Induction Mediates Hemogenic Reprogramming. Gomes AM, Kurochkin I, Chang B, Daniel M, Law K, Satija N, Lachmann A, Wang Z, Ferreira L, Ma'ayan A, Chen BK, Papatsenko D, Lemischka IR, Moore KA, Pereira CF. Cell Rep. 2018 Dec 4;25(10):2821-2835.e7. doi: 10.1016/j.celrep.2018.11.032. PubMed 30517869.
Backbone
  Vector backbone: pLV-tetO-HA
  Vector type: Mammalian Expression, Lentiviral
Growth in bacteria
  Bacterial resistance: Ampicillin, 100 μg/mL
  Growth temperature: 37°C
  Growth strain: NEB Stable
  Copy number: High Copy
Gene/Insert
  Gene/Insert name: Growth Factor Independent 1B transcriptional repressor
  Species: H. sapiens (human)
  Insert size (bp): 993
  GenBank ID: NM_004188.6
  Entrez Gene: GFI1B (a.k.a. BDPLT17, ZNF163B)
  Promoter: TRE-mCMV
  Tag / fusion protein: HA tag (N terminal on insert)
  Cloning method: Restriction Enzyme; 5′ cloning site NheI (unknown if destroyed); 3′ cloning site ClaI (unknown if destroyed)
  Sequencing primers: 5′ TATAAGCAGAGCTCGTTTAGTG
Terms and licenses: Academic/Nonprofit Terms; Industry Terms: Not Available to Industry
How to cite: pLV-tetO-HA-GFI1B was a gift from Filipe Pereira (Addgene plasmid # 125599 ; http://n2t.net/addgene:125599 ; RRID:Addgene_125599)
